Addgene plasmid #214091: lenti-GBA-N370S-tmpknot-epegRNA
Purpose: Lentiviral vector expressing epegRNA to induce GBA N370S mutation
Depositing lab: Ting Zhou. Depositing organization: Memorial Sloan-Kettering Cancer Center. Publication: Robust and inducible genome editing via an all-in-one prime editor in human pluripotent stem cells. Wu Y, Zhong A, Sidharta M, Kim TW, Ramirez B, Persily B, Studer L, Zhou T. Nat Commun. 2024 Dec 30;15(1):10824. doi: 10.1038/s41467-024-55104-1. PubMed 39737975.
Backbone
  Vector backbone: lenti-tmpknot-epegRNA-puro backbone
  Vector type: Mammalian Expression, Lentiviral
  Selectable markers: Puromycin
Growth in bacteria
  Bacterial resistance: Ampicillin, 100 μg/mL
  Growth temperature: 37°C
  Growth strain: NEB Stable
  Copy number: High Copy
Gene/Insert
  Gene/Insert name: GBA N370S epegRNA
  gRNA/shRNA sequence: AGCCGACCACATGGTACAGG
  Species: Synthetic
  Promoter: hU6
  Cloning method: Ligation Independent Cloning
  Sequencing primers: 5′ LKO.1 5'
Terms and licenses: Academic/Nonprofit Terms; Industry Terms: Not Available to Industry
How to cite: lenti-GBA-N370S-tmpknot-epegRNA was a gift from Ting Zhou (Addgene plasmid # 214091 ; http://n2t.net/addgene:214091 ; RRID:Addgene_214091)
