[The description below was written by a language model from this plasmid's Addgene catalogue record and pLannotate feature annotations shown in this document.]
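Description:
lenti-GBA-N370S-tmpknot-epegRNA is an 8.5 kb lentiviral transfer plasmid for mammalian cells that delivers an engineered prime editing guide RNA (epegRNA) designed to install the N370S mutation in GBA. It is built on the lenti-tmpknot-epegRNA-puro backbone. It is propagated in E. coli as a high-copy plasmid through a ColE1/pUC-type origin with ampicillin selection (AmpR), and it also carries an f1 origin plus lac, T3 and T7 remnants of the cloning vector. The viral framework has a third-generation, self-inactivating layout. An RSV promoter fused to a truncated HIV-1 5' LTR drives the genomic RNA. This is followed by the Ψ packaging signal with a gag fragment, the RRE for Rev-dependent nuclear export, an env fragment, cPPT/CTS, WPRE and a ΔU3 3' LTR. An SV40 poly(A) signal and SV40 origin lie downstream.

The payload is a human U6 (RNA polymerase III) promoter driving the synthetic epegRNA. The annotated part of this RNA is the S. pyogenes Cas9 guide scaffold. The spacer, the 3' extension carrying the edit template and primer binding site, and the terminal structured motif are not individually annotated in the feature table. The "tmpknot" in the name suggests a pseudoknot-type 3' motif, which epegRNAs use to protect the extension from degradation. A second cassette uses the EF-1α core promoter with its intron A to express puromycin N-acetyltransferase, so transduced cells can be selected with puromycin. The plasmid encodes no prime editor protein, which must be supplied separately. The associated work concerns inducible prime editing in human pluripotent stem cells, consistent with using this vector to generate the GBA N370S allele in such lines.
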