Features (pLannotate 1.2.2; 29 found; start..end, strand, type, name):
    114..347     -  misc_feature   RRE: The Rev response element (RRE) of HIV-1 allows for Rev-dependent mRNA export from the nucleus to the cytoplasm.
    493..856     -  CDS            HIV-1 gag (fragment): gag protein from human immunodeficiency virus 1; gag
    840..965     -  misc_feature   HIV-1 Ψ: packaging signal of human immunodeficiency virus type 1
   1012..1192    -  LTR            5' LTR (truncated): truncated 5' long terminal repeat (LTR) from HIV-1
   1193..1419    -  promoter       RSV promoter: Rous sarcoma virus enhancer/promoter
   1447..1465    -  promoter       T3 promoter: promoter for bacteriophage T3 RNA polymerase
   1510..1526    -  protein_bind   lac operator: The lac repressor binds to the lac operator to inhibit transcription in E. coli. This inhibition can be relieved by adding lactose or isopropyl-β-D-thiogalactopyranoside (IPTG). lac repressor encoded by lacI
   1534..1564    -  promoter       lac promoter: promoter for the E. coli lac operon
   1579..1600    -  protein_bind   CAP binding site: CAP binding activates transcription in the presence of cAMP. E. coli catabolite activator protein
   1613..1705    -  CDS            lacI (fragment): lac repressor; lacI; The lac repressor binds to the lac operator to inhibit transcription in E. coli. This inhibition can be relieved by adding lactose or isopropyl-β-D-thiogalactopyranoside (IPTG).
   1888..2476    -  rep_origin     ori: high-copy-number ColE1/pMB1/pBR322/pUC origin of replication
   2647..3507    -  CDS            AmpR: β-lactamase; bla; confers resistance to ampicillin, carbenicillin, and related antibiotics
   3508..3612    -  promoter       AmpR promoter: bla
   3665..4093    -  rep_origin     f1 ori (sequence partly withheld): f1 bacteriophage origin of replication; arrow indicates direction of (+) strand synthesis
   4098..4253    -  CDS            lacZα (fragment): LacZα fragment of β-galactosidase; lacZ fragment
   4261..4279    +  promoter       T7 promoter: promoter for bacteriophage T7 RNA polymerase
   4300..4435    -  rep_origin     SV40 ori: SV40 origin of replication
   4475..4596    -  polyA_signal   SV40 poly(A) signal: SV40 polyadenylation signal
   4674..4907    -  LTR            3' LTR (ΔU3): self-inactivating 3' long terminal repeat (LTR) from HIV-1
   4909..4928    -  misc_feature   cPPT/CTS (fragment): central polypurine tract and central termination sequence of HIV-1
   4979..5567    -  misc_feature   WPRE: woodchuck hepatitis virus posttranscriptional regulatory element
   5583..6182    -  CDS            PuroR (fragment): puromycin N-acetyltransferase; pac from Streptomyces; confers resistance to puromycin
   6204..7142    -  intron         EF-1α intron A: intron upstream of the start codon of human EF-1α
   7143..7354    -  promoter       EF-1α core promoter: core promoter for human elongation factor EF-1α
   7380..7446    -  CDS            small t antigen (fragment): SV40 (simian virus 40) small t antigen
   7512..7629    -  misc_feature   cPPT/CTS: central polypurine tract and central termination sequence of HIV-1
   7868..7941    -  misc_RNA       gRNA scaffold: guide RNA scaffold for the Streptococcus pyogenes CRISPR/Cas9 system
   7971..8211    -  promoter       U6 promoter: RNA polymerase III promoter for human U6 snRNA
   8215..8502    -  CDS            env (fragment): ENV_HV1H2 - Experimental evidence at protein level: Swiss-Prot protein existence level 1. [Transmembrane protein gp41]: Acts as a class I viral fusion protein. Under the current model, the protein has at least 3 conformational states: pre-fusion native state, pre-hairpin intermediate state, and post-fusion hairpin state. During fusion of viral and target intracellular membranes, the coiled coil regions (heptad repeats) assume a trimer-of-hairpins structure, positioning the fusion peptide in close proximity to the C-terminal region of the ectodomain. The formation of this structure appears to d
>Addgene plasmid #214091 | lenti-GBA-N370S-tmpknot-epegRNA | addgene full sequence | sequence record 435617 | Addgene NGS Result
ACTCCATCCAGGTCGTGTGATTCCAAATCTGTTCCAGAGATTTATTACTCCAACTAGCATTCCAAGGCAC
AGCAGTGGTGCAAATGAGTTTTCCAGAGCAACCCCAAATCCCCAGGAGCTGTTGATCCTTTAGGTATCTT
TCCACAGCCAGGATTCTTGCCTGGAGCTGCTTGATGCCCCAGACTGTGAGTTGCAACAGATGCTGTTGCG
CCTCAATAGCCCTCAGCAAATTGTTCTGCTGCTGCACTATACCAGACAATAATTGTCTGGCCTGTACCGT
CAGCGTCATTGACGCTGCGCCCATAGTGCTTCCTGCTGCTCCCAAGAACCCAAGGAACAAAGCTCCTATT
CCCACTGCTCTTTTTTCTCTCTGCACCACTCTTCTCTTTGCCTTGGTGGGTGCTACTCCTAATGGTTCAA
TTTTTACTACTTTATATTTATATAATTCACTTCTCCAATTGTCCCTCATATCTCCTCCTCCAGGTCTGAA
GATCAGCGGCCGCTTGCTGTGCGGTGGTCTTACTTTTGTTTTGCTCTTCCTCTATCTTGTCTAAAGCTTC
CTTGGTGTCTTTTATCTCTATCCTTTGATGCACACAATAGAGGGTTGCTACTGTATTATATAATGATCTA
AGTTCTTCTGATCCTGTCTGAAGGGATGGTTGTAGCTGTCCCAGTATTTGTCTACAGCCTTCTGATGTTT
CTAACAGGCCAGGATTAACTGCGAATCGTTCTAGCTCCCTGCTTGCCCATACTATATGTTTTAATTTATA
TTTTTTCTTTCCCCCTGGCCTTAACCGAATTTTTTCCCATCGCGATCTAATTCTCCCCCGCTTAATACTG
ACGCTCTCGCACCCATCTCTCTCCTTCTAGCCTCCGCTAGTCAAAATTTTTGGCGTACTCACCAGTCGCC
GCCCCTCGCCTCTTGCCGTGCGCGCTTCAGCAAGCCGAGTCCTGCGTCGAGAGAGCTCCTCTGGTTTCCC
TTTCGCTTTCAAGTCCCTGTTCGGGCGCCACTGCTAGAGATTTTCCACACTGACTAAAAGGGTCTGAGGG
ATCTCTAGTTACCAGAGTCACACAACAGACGGGCACACACTACTTGAAGCACTCAAGGCAAGCTTTATTG
AGGCTTAAGCAGTGGGTTCCCTAGTTAGCCAGAGAGCTCCCAGGCTCAGATCTGGTCTAACCAGAGAGAC
CCGTTTATGTATCGAGCTAGGCACTTAAATACAATATCTCTGCAATGCGGCAATTCAGTGGTTCGTCCAA
TCCATGTCAGACCCGTCTGTTGCCTTCCTAATAAGGCACGATCGTACCACCTTACTTCCACCAATCGGCA
TGCACGGTGCTTTTTCTCTCCTTGTAAGGCATGTTGCTAACTCATCGTTACCATGTTGCAAGACTACAAG
AGTATTGCATAAGACTACATTAAGCTTGCAGCTCCAGCTTTTGTTCCCTTTAGTGAGGGTTAATTGCGCG
CTTGGCGTAATCATGGTCATAGCTGTTTCCTGTGTGAAATTGTTATCCGCTCACAATTCCACACAACATA
CGAGCCGGAAGCATAAAGTGTAAAGCCTGGGGTGCCTAATGAGTGAGCTAACTCACATTAATTGCGTTGC
GCTCACTGCCCGCTTTCCAGTCGGGAAACCTGTCGTGCCAGCTGCATTAATGAATCGGCCAACGCGCGGG
GAGAGGCGGTTTGCGTATTGGGCGCTCTTCCGCTTCCTCGCTCACTGACTCGCTGCGCTCGGTCGTTCGG
CTGCGGCGAGCGGTATCAGCTCACTCAAAGGCGGTAATACGGTTATCCACAGAATCAGGGGATAACGCAG
GAAAGAACATGTGAGCAAAAGGCCAGCAAAAGGCCAGGAACCGTAAAAAGGCCGCGTTGCTGGCGTTTTT
CCATAGGCTCCGCCCCCCTGACGAGCATCACAAAAATCGACGCTCAAGTCAGAGGTGGCGAAACCCGACA
GGACTATAAAGATACCAGGCGTTTCCCCCTGGAAGCTCCCTCGTGCGCTCTCCTGTTCCGACCCTGCCGC
TTACCGGATACCTGTCCGCCTTTCTCCCTTCGGGAAGCGTGGCGCTTTCTCATAGCTCACGCTGTAGGTA
TCTCAGTTCGGTGTAGGTCGTTCGCTCCAAGCTGGGCTGTGTGCACGAACCCCCCGTTCAGCCCGACCGC
TGCGCCTTATCCGGTAACTATCGTCTTGAGTCCAACCCGGTAAGACACGACTTATCGCCACTGGCAGCAG
CCACTGGTAACAGGATTAGCAGAGCGAGGTATGTAGGCGGTGCTACAGAGTTCTTGAAGTGGTGGCCTAA
CTACGGCTACACTAGAAGAACAGTATTTGGTATCTGCGCTCTGCTGAAGCCAGTTACCTTCGGAAAAAGA
GTTGGTAGCTCTTGATCCGGCAAACAAACCACCGCTGGTAGCGGTGGTTTTTTTGTTTGCAAGCAGCAGA
TTACGCGCAGAAAAAAAGGATCTCAAGAAGATCCTTTGATCTTTTCTACGGGGTCTGACGCTCAGTGGAA
CGAAAACTCACGTTAAGGGATTTTGGTCATGAGATTATCAAAAAGGATCTTCACCTAGATCCTTTTAAAT
TAAAAATGAAGTTTTAAATCAATCTAAAGTATATATGAGTAAACTTGGTCTGACAGTTACCAATGCTTAA
TCAGTGAGGCACCTATCTCAGCGATCTGTCTATTTCGTTCATCCATAGTTGCCTGACTCCCCGTCGTGTA
GATAACTACGATACGGGAGGGCTTACCATCTGGCCCCAGTGCTGCAATGATACCGCGAGACCCACGCTCA
CCGGCTCCAGATTTATCAGCAATAAACCAGCCAGCCGGAAGGGCCGAGCGCAGAAGTGGTCCTGCAACTT
TATCCGCCTCCATCCAGTCTATTAATTGTTGCCGGGAAGCTAGAGTAAGTAGTTCGCCAGTTAATAGTTT
GCGCAACGTTGTTGCCATTGCTACAGGCATCGTGGTGTCACGCTCGTCGTTTGGTATGGCTTCATTCAGC
TCCGGTTCCCAACGATCAAGGCGAGTTACATGATCCCCCATGTTGTGCAAAAAAGCGGTTAGCTCCTTCG
GTCCTCCGATCGTTGTCAGAAGTAAGTTGGCCGCAGTGTTATCACTCATGGTTATGGCAGCACTGCATAA
TTCTCTTACTGTCATGCCATCCGTAAGATGCTTTTCTGTGACTGGTGAGTACTCAACCAAGTCATTCTGA
GAATAGTGTATGCGGCGACCGAGTTGCTCTTGCCCGGCGTCAATACGGGATAATACCGCGCCACATAGCA
GAACTTTAAAAGTGCTCATCATTGGAAAACGTTCTTCGGGGCGAAAACTCTCAAGGATCTTACCGCTGTT
GAGATCCAGTTCGATGTAACCCACTCGTGCACCCAACTGATCTTCAGCATCTTTTACTTTCACCAGCGTT
TCTGGGTGAGCAAAAACAGGAAGGCAAAATGCCGCAAAAAAGGGAATAAGGGCGACACGGAAATGTTGAA
TACTCATACTCTTCCTTTTTCAATATTATTGAAGCATTTATCAGGGTTATTGTCTCATGAGCGGATACAT
ATTTGAATGTATTTAGAAAAATAAACAAATAGGGGTTCCGCGCACATTTCCCCGAAAAGTGCCACCTAAA
TTGTAAGCGTTAATATTTTGTTAAAATTCGCGTTAAATTTTTGTTAAATCAGCTCATTTTTTAACCAATA
GGCCGAAATCGGCAAAATCCCTTATAAATCAAAAGAATAGACCGAGATAGGGT
[37 nt withheld, positions 3764-3800]
AAAGAACGTGGACTCCAACGTCAAAGG
[49 nt withheld, positions 3828-3876]
T
[91 nt withheld, positions 3878-3968]
G
[124 nt withheld, positions 3970-4093]
CCCATTCGCCATTCAGGCTGCGCAACTGTTGGGAAGGGCGATCGGTGCGGGCCTCTTCGCTATTACGCCA
GCTGGCGAAAGGGGGATGTGCTGCAAGGCGATTAAGTTGGGTAACGCCAGGGTTTTCCCAGTCACGACGT
TGTAAAACGACGGCCAGTGAGCGCGCGTAATACGACTCACTATAGGGCGAATTGGGTACGTCCCTAGGCC
TCCAAAAAAGCCTCCTCACTACTTCTGGAATAGCTCAGAGGCCGAGGCGGCCTCGGCCTCTGCATAAATA
AAAAAAATTAGTCAGCCATGGGGCGGAGAATGGGCGGAACTGGGCGGAGTTAGGGGCGGGATGGGCGGAG
TTAGGGGCGGGATAGCTAGAGCCAGACATGATAAGATACATTGATGAGTTTGGACAAACCACAACTAGAA
TGCAGTGAAAAAAATGCTTTATTTGTGAAATTTGTGATGCTATTGCTTTATTTGTAACCATTATAAGCTG
CAATAAACAAGTTCCTCTCACTCTCTGATATTCATTTCTTTGCAAGTTATAAATACTGAATAATAAGATG
ACATGAACTACTATACGTACTGCTAGAGATTTTCCACACTGACTAAAAGGGTCTGAGGGATCTCTAGTTA
CCAGAGTCACACAACAGACGGGCACACACTACTTGAAGCACTCAAGGCAAGCTTTATTGAGGCTTAAGCA
GTGGGTTCCCTAGTTAGCCAGAGAGCTCCCAGGCTCAGATCTGGTCTAACCAGAGAGACCCAGTACAAGC
AAAAAGCAGATCTTGTCTTCGTTGGGAGTGAATTAGCCCTTCCAGTCCCCCCTTTTCTTTTAAAAAGTGG
CTAAGATCTACAGCTGCCTTGTAAGTCATTGGTCTTAAAGTCGACGCGGGGAGGCGGCCCAAAGGGAGAT
CCGACTCGTCTGAGGGCGAAGGCGAAGACGCGGAAGAGGCCGCAGAGCCGGCAGCAGGCCGCGGGAAGGA
AGGTCCGCTGGATTGAGGGCCGAAGGGACGTAGCAGAAGGACGTCCCGCGCAGAATCCAGGTGGCAACAC
AGGCGAGCAGCCAAGGAAAGGACGATGATTTCCCCGACAACACCACGGAATTGTCAGTGCCCAACAGCCG
AGCCCCTGTCCAGCAGCGGGCAAGGCAGGCGGCGATGAGTTCCGCCGTGGCAATAGGGAGGGGGAAAGCG
AAAGTCCCGGAAAGGAGCTGACAGGTGGTGGCAATGCCCCAACCAGTGGGGGTTGCGTCAGCAAACACAG
TGCACACCACGCCACGTTGCCTGACAACGGGCCACAACTCCTCATAAAGAGACAGCAACCAGGATTTATA
CAAGGAGGAGAAAATGAAAGCCATACGGGAAGCAATAGCATGATACAAAGGCATTAAAGCAGCGTATCCA
CATAGCGTAAAAGGAGCAACATAGTTAAGAATACCAGTCAATCTTTCACAAATTTTGTAATCCAGAGGTT
GATTGTCGACTTAACGCGTTCAGGCACCGGGCTTGCGGGTCATGCACCAGGTGCGCGGTCCTTCGGGCAC
CTCGACGTCGGCGGTGACGGTGAAGCCGAGCCGCTCGTAGAAGGGGAGGTTGCGGGGCGCGGAGGTCTCC
AGGAAGGCGGGCACCCCGGCGCGCTCGGCCGCCTCCACTCCGGGGAGCACGACGGCGCTGCCCAGACCCT
TGCCCTGGTGGTCGGGCGAGACTCCGACGGTGGCCAGGAACCACGCGGGCTCCTTGGGCCGGTGCGGCGC
CAGGAGGCCTTCCATCTGTTGCTGCGCGGCCAGCCGGGAACCGCTCAACTCGGCCATGCGCGGGCCGATC
TCGGCGAACACCGCCCCCGCTTCGACGCTCTCCGGCGTGGTCCAGACCGCCACGGCGGCGCCGTCGTCCG
CGACCCACACCTTGCCGATGTCGAGCCCGACGCGCGTGAGGAAGAGTTCTTGCAGCTCGGTGACCCGCTC
GATGTGGCGGTCCGGATCGACGGTGTGGCGCGTGGCGGGGTAGTCGGCGAACGCGGCGGCGAGGGTGCGT
ACGGCCCTGGGGACGTCGTCGCGGGTGGCGAGGCGCACCGTGGGCTTGTACTCGGTCATGGTGGCCGTAC
GTCACGACACCTGAAATGGAAGAAAAAAACTTTGAACCACTGTCTGAGGCTTGAGAATGAACCAAGATCC
AAACTCAAAAAGGGCAAATTCCAAGGAGAATTACATCAAGTGCCAAGCTGGCCTAACTTCAGTCTCCACC
CACTCAGTGTGGGGAAACTCCATCGCATAAAACCCCTCCCCCCAACCTAAAGACGACGTACTCCAAAAGC
TCGAGAACTAATCGAGGTGCCTGGACGGCGCCCGGTACTCCGTGGAGTCACATGAAGCGACGGCTGAGGA
CGGAAAGGCCCTTTTCCTTTGTGTGGGTGACTCACCCGCCCGCTCTCCCGAGCGCCGCGTCCTCCATTTT
GAGCTCCCTGCAGCAGGGCCGGGAAGCGGCCATCTTTCCGCTCACGCAACTGGTGCCGACCGGGCCAGCC
TTGCCGCCCAGGGCGGGGCGATACACGGCGGCGCGAGGCCAGGCACCAGAGCAGGCCGGCCAGCTTGAGA
CTACCCCCGTCCGATTCTCGGTGGCCGCGCTCGCAGGCCCCGCCTCGCCGAACATGTGCGCTGGGACGCA
CGGGCCCCGTCGCCGCCCGCGGCCCCAAAAACCGAAATACCAGTGTGCAGATCTTGGCCCGCATTTACAA
GACTATCTTGCCAGAAAAAAAGCGTCGCAGCAGGTCATCAAAAATTTTAAATGGCTAGAGACTTATCGAA
AGCAGCGAGACAGGCGCGAAGGTGCCACCAGATTCGCACGCGGCGGCCCCAGCGCCCAGGCCAGGCCTCA
ACTCAAGCACGAGGCGAAGGGGCTCCTTAAGCGCAAGGCCTCGAACTCTCCCACCCACTTCCAACCCGAA
GCTCGGGATCAAGAATCACGTACTGCAGCCAGGTGGAAGTAATTCAAGGCACGCAAGGGCCATAACCCGT
AAAGAGGCCAGGCCCGCGGGAACCACACACGGCACTTACCTGTGTTCTGGCGGCAAACCCGTTGCGAAAA
AGAACGTTCACGGCGACTACTGCACTTATATACGGTTCTCCCCCACCCTCGGGAAAAAGGCGGAGCCAGT
ACACGACATCACTTTCCCAGTTTACCCCGCGCCACCTTCTCTAGGCACCGGATCAATTGCCGACCCCTCC
CCCCAACTTCTCGGGGACTGTGGGCGATGTGCGCTCTGCCCACTGACGGGCACCGGAGCCAATTCCCACT
CCTTTCAAGACCTAGAAGGTCCATTAGCTGCAAAGATTCCTCTCTGTTTAAAACTTTATCCATCTTTGCA
CCCGGGCCCCCTCGAGCCGGCGCCAAAGTGGATCTCTGCTGTCCCTGTAATAAACCCGAAAATTTTGAAT
TTTTGTAATTTGTTTTTGTAATTCTTTAGTTTGTATGTCTGTTGCTATTATGTCTACTATTCTTTCCCCT
GCACTGTACCCCCCAATCCCCCCTTTTCTTTTAAAATTGTGGATGAATACTGCCATTTGTCTCAAGATCT
AGTTACGCCAAGCTTGGATCCAACGCCAGCAACGCGGCCTTTTTACGGTTCCTGGCCTTTTGCTGGCCTT
TTGCTCACATGTCATATGTAGAGAGGTACCTCGAGCGGCCCAAGCTTAAAAAAAGCCCCCCGACTTTGAG
GGTTATCCTGGGTTCAGGGGGGGGGCTCCTGAGACCACATGGTACAGGAGGCTCTAGGGTAAGGACCGAC
TCGGTCCCACTTTTTCAAGTTGATAACGGACTAGCCTTATTTTAACTTGCTATTTCTAGCTCTAAAACCC
TGTACCATGTGGTCGGCTCGGTGTTTCGTCCTTTCCACAAGATATATAAAGCCAAGAAATCGAAATACTT
TCAAGTTACGGTAAGCATATGATAGTCCATTTTAAAACATAATTTTAAAACTGCAAACTACCCAAGAAAT
TATTACTTTCTACGTCACGTATTTTGTACTAATATCTTTGTGTTTACAGTCAAATTAATTCTAATTATCT
CTCTAACAGCCTTGTATCGTATATGCAAATATGAAGGAATCATGGGAAATAGGCCCTCTCTGGGTCCCCT
CGGGGTTGGGAGGTGGGTCTGAAACGATAATGGTGAATATCCCTGCCTAACTCTATTCACTATAGAAAGT
ACAGCAAAAACTATTCTTAAACCTACCAAGCCTCCTACTATCATTATGAATAATTTTATATACCACAGCC
AATTTGTTATGTTAAACCAATTCCACAAACTTGCCCATTTATCTAATTCCAATAATTCTTGTTCATTCTT
TTCTTGCTGGTTTTGCGATTCTTCAATTAAGGAGTGTATTAAGCTTGTGTAATTGTTAATTTCTCTGTCC
C
